Addgene plasmid #138350: pCOM-CD63-COM
Purpose: Expressing COM-CD63-COM fusion protein in mammalian cells
Depositing lab: Baisong Lu. Depositing organization: Wake Forest University Health Sciences. Publication: Engineered extracellular vesicles as versatile ribonucleoprotein delivery vehicles for efficient and safe CRISPR genome editing. Yao X, Lyu P, Yoo K, Yadav MK, Singh R, Atala A, Lu B. J Extracell Vesicles. 2021 Mar;10(5):e12076. doi: 10.1002/jev2.12076. Epub 2021 Mar 16. PubMed 33747370.
Backbone
  Vector backbone: CD63-pEGFP C2
  Backbone manufacturer: Addgene 62964
  Backbone size w/o insert (bp): 3937
  Total vector size (bp): 5162
  Vector type: Mammalian Expression, Lentiviral, CRISPR
  Selectable markers: Neomycin (select with G418)
Growth in bacteria
  Bacterial resistance: Kanamycin, 50 μg/mL
  Growth temperature: 37°C
  Growth strain: NEB Stable
  Copy number: High Copy
Gene/Insert
  Gene/Insert name: COM-CD63-COM fusion protein
  Species: Human and bacteriophage
  Insert size (bp): 1225
  Tag / fusion protein: COM is fused to the N and C termini of human CD63
Resource information
  A portion of this plasmid was derived from a plasmid made by: Addgene 62964 CD63-pEGFP C2
Terms and licenses: Academic/Nonprofit Terms; Industry Terms: Not Available to Industry
How to cite: pCOM-CD63-COM was a gift from Baisong Lu (Addgene plasmid # 138350 ; http://n2t.net/addgene:138350 ; RRID:Addgene_138350)
