[The description below was written by a language model from this plasmid's Addgene catalogue record and pLannotate feature annotations shown in this document.]
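Description:
pCOM-CD63-COM is a mammalian expression plasmid derived from the CD63-pEGFP C2 backbone, built to produce human CD63 flanked at both its N and C termini by Com, the small RNA-binding protein of bacteriophage Mu. The fusion open reading frame is driven by the CMV immediate-early enhancer and promoter and terminated by an SV40 polyadenylation signal. In the annotated sequence the order is com, CD63, then a second com copy. A short stretch between CD63 and the second com is matched to an MS2 coat protein fragment; it may be linker or a remnant of a related construct, but the record does not explain it.

The plasmid is propagated in bacteria from a high-copy ColE1/pUC-type origin and also carries an f1 origin. A single NeoR/KanR (Tn5 aminoglycoside phosphotransferase) gene sits behind tandem bacterial (bla) and SV40 early promoters and is followed by an HSV TK poly(A) signal, giving kanamycin resistance in E. coli and G418 selection in mammalian cells. The small hits to ble, bGH poly(A), SV40 large T antigen and AAV2 ITR are fragmentary and are probably backbone remnants or incidental matches rather than functional parts. Although the catalogue lists "Lentiviral" and "CRISPR" among the vector types, no LTRs, packaging signal, Cas gene or guide RNA cassette are annotated. The sequenced record is slightly longer (5,278 nt) than the stated total size (5,162 bp).

CD63 is a tetraspanin enriched on extracellular vesicles, and Com binds a specific RNA stem-loop. The associated publication concerns engineered vesicles as ribonucleoprotein delivery vehicles for CRISPR genome editing. This suggests the fusion is used to recruit aptamer-bearing guide RNA complexes into vesicles released by producer cells.
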