Features (pLannotate 1.2.2; 18 found; start..end, strand, type, name):
     25..228     +  promoter       CMV promoter: human cytomegalovirus (CMV) immediate early promoter
    261..446     +  CDS            com: COM_BPMU - Experimental evidence at protein level: Swiss-Prot protein existence level 1. Trans-acting positive regulator required for mom mRNA translation. Binds the com-mom mRNA 5' and destabilizes a translation inhibition stem to expose mom translation start signals. From Escherichia phage Mu (Bacteriophage Mu).
    498..1211    +  CDS            CD63: CD63_HUMAN - Also known as MLA1, TSPAN30. Experimental evidence at protein level: Swiss-Prot protein existence level 1. Functions as cell surface receptor for TIMP1 and plays a role in the activation of cellular signaling cascades. Plays a role in the activation of ITGB1 and integrin signaling, leading to the activation of AKT, FAK/PTK2 and MAP kinases. Promotes cell survival, reorganization of the actin cytoskeleton, cell adhesion, spreading and migration, via its role in the activation of AKT and FAK/PTK2. Plays a role in VEGFA signaling via its role in regulating the internalization of KDR/
   1233..1287    +  CDS            MS2-N55K (fragment): bacteriophage MS2 coat protein binds with high affinity to a specific stem-loop structure in the viral RNA (Lim et al., 1994)
   1287..1472    +  CDS            com: COM_BPMU - Experimental evidence at protein level: Swiss-Prot protein existence level 1. Trans-acting positive regulator required for mom mRNA translation. Binds the com-mom mRNA 5' and destabilizes a translation inhibition stem to expose mom translation start signals. From Escherichia phage Mu (Bacteriophage Mu).
   1503..1587    +  CDS            large T antigen (fragment): large T antigen from SV40 (simian virus 40)
   1610..1731    +  polyA_signal   SV40 poly(A) signal: SV40 polyadenylation signal
   1765..2193    -  rep_origin     f1 ori (sequence partly withheld): f1 bacteriophage origin of replication; arrow indicates direction of (+) strand synthesis
   2220..2324    +  promoter       AmpR promoter: bla
   2326..2683    +  promoter       SV40 promoter: SV40 enhancer and early promoter
   2718..3512    +  CDS            NeoR/KanR: aminoglycoside phosphotransferase from Tn5; aph(3')-II (or nptII); confers resistance to neomycin, kanamycin, and G418 (Geneticin®)
   3533..3685    +  CDS            ble (fragment): BLE_KLEPN - Experimental evidence at protein level: Swiss-Prot protein existence level 1. Binding protein with a strong affinity to the bleomycin family of antibiotics. Binds to CL990; an antimitotic-antibiotic compound. From Klebsiella pneumoniae.
   3744..3791    +  polyA_signal   HSV TK poly(A) signal: herpes simplex virus thymidine kinase polyadenylation signal (Cole and Stacy, 1985)
   3882..3898    -  polyA_signal   bGH poly(A) signal (fragment): bovine growth hormone polyadenylation signal
   4120..4708    +  rep_origin     ori: high-copy-number ColE1/pMB1/pBR322/pUC origin of replication
   4781..4808    +  repeat_region  AAV2 ITR (fragment): inverted terminal repeat of adeno-associated virus serotype 2 inverted
   4837..4864    +  repeat_region  AAV2 ITR (fragment): inverted terminal repeat of adeno-associated virus serotype 2 inverted
   4923..24      +  enhancer       CMV enhancer (across the origin): human cytomegalovirus immediate early enhancer
>Addgene plasmid #138350 | pCOM-CD63-COM | addgene full sequence | sequence record 359687 | Addgene NGS Result
GTATTAGTCATCGCTATTACCATGGTGATGCGGTTTTGGCAGTACATCAATGGGCGTGGATAGCGGTTTG
ACTCACGGGGATTTCCAAGTCTCCACCCCATTGACGTCAATGGGAGTTTGTTTTGGCACCAAAATCAACG
GGACTTTCCAAAATGTCGTAACAACTCCGCCCCATTGACGCAAATGGGCGGTAGGCGTGTACGGTGGGAG
GTCTATATAAGCAGAGCTGGTTTAGTGAACCGTCAGATCCGCTAGCCACCATGAAATCAATTCGCTGTAA
AAACTGCAACAAACTGTTATTTAAGGCGGATTCCTTTGATCACATTGAAATCAGGTGTCCGCGTTGCAAA
CGTCACATCATAATGCTCAACGCTTGTGAACACCCTACGGAGAAACATTGTGGGAAAAGAGAAAAAATCA
CGCATTCTGACGAAACCGTGCGTTATGGCGGTCACAACTCCGGAGGTGGAGGTGGACAGAGCCCAGGCCC
GGCAGCCATGGCGGTGGAAGGAGGAATGAAATGTGTGAAGTTCTTGCTCTACGTCCTCCTGCTGGCCTTT
TGCGCCTGTGCAGTGGGACTGATTGCCGTGGGTGTCGGGGCACAGCTTGTCCTGAGTCAGACCATAATCC
AGGGGGCTACCCCTGGCTCTCTGTTGCCAGTGGTCATCATCGCAGTGGGTGTCTTCCTCTTCCTGGTGGC
TTTTGTGGGCTGCTGCGGGGCCTGCAAGGAGAACTATTGTCTTATGATCACGTTTGCCATCTTTCTGTCT
CTTATCATGTTGGTGGAGGTGGCCGCAGCCATTGCTGGCTATGTGTTTAGAGATAAGGTGATGTCAGAGT
TTAATAACAACTTCCGGCAGCAGATGGAGAATTACCCGAAAAATAACCACACTGCTTCGATCCTGGACAG
GATGCAGGCAGATTTTAAGTGCTGTGGGGCTGCTAACTACACAGATTGGGAGAAAATCCCTTCCATGTCG
AAGAACCGAGTCCCCGACTCCTGCTGCATTAATGTTACTGTGGGCTGTGGGATTAATTTCAACGAGAAGG
CGATCCATAAGGAGGGCTGTGTGGAGAAGATTGGGGGCTGGCTGAGGAAAAATGTGCTGGTGGTAGCTGC
AGCAGCCCTTGGAATTGCTTTTGTCGAGGTTTTGGGAATTGTCTTTGCCTGCTGCCTCGTGAAGAGTATC
AGAAGTGGCTACGAGGTGATGTCCGGTGGAGGTGGATCCATGGCTTCTAACTTTACTCAGTTCGTTCTCG
TCGACAATGGCGGAACTGGCGACGTGATGAAATCAATTCGCTGTAAAAACTGCAACAAACTGTTATTTAA
GGCGGATTCCTTTGATCACATTGAAATCAGGTGTCCGCGTTGCAAACGTCACATCATAATGCTCAACGCT
TGTGAACACCCTACGGAGAAACATTGTGGGAAAAGAGAAAAAATCACGCATTCTGACGAAACCGTGCGTT
ATTAGAGATCTGATCCACCGGATCTAGATAACTGATCATAATCAGCCATACCACATTTGTAGAGGTTTTA
CTTGCTTTAAAAAACCTCCCACACCTCCCCCTGAACCTGAAACATAAAATGAATGCAATTGTTGTTGTTA
ACTTGTTTATTGCAGCTTATAATGGTTACAAATAAAGCAATAGCATCACAAATTTCACAAATAAAGCATT
TTTTTCACTGCATTCTAGTTGTGGTTTGTCCAAACTCATCAATGTATCTTAACGCGTAAATTGTAAGCGT
TAATATTTTGTTAAAATTCGCGTTAAATTTTTGTTAAATCAGCTCATTTTTTAACCAATAGGCCGAAATC
GGCAAAATCCCTTATAAATCAAAAGAATAGACCGAGATAGGGT
[37 nt withheld, positions 1864-1900]
AAAGAACGTGGACTCCAACGTCAAAGG
[49 nt withheld, positions 1928-1976]
T
[91 nt withheld, positions 1978-2068]
G
[124 nt withheld, positions 2070-2193]
CAGGTGGCACTTTTCGGGGAAATGTGCGCGGAACCCCTATTTGTTTATTTTTCTAAATACATTCAAATAT
GTATCCGCTCATGAGACAATAACCCTGATAAATGCTTCAATAATATTGAAAAAGGAAGAGTCCTGAGGCG
GAAAGAACCAGCTGTGGAATGTGTGTCAGTTAGGGTGTGGAAAGTCCCCAGGCTCCCCAGCAGGCAGAAG
TATGCAAAGCATGCATCTCAATTAGTCAGCAACCAGGTGTGGAAAGTCCCCAGGCTCCCCAGCAGGCAGA
AGTATGCAAAGCATGCATCTCAATTAGTCAGCAACCATAGTCCCGCCCCTAACTCCGCCCATCCCGCCCC
TAACTCCGCCCAGTTCCGCCCATTCTCCGCCCCATGGCTGACTAATTTTTTTTATTTATGCAGAGGCCGA
GGCCGCCTCGGCCTCTGAGCTATTCCAGAAGTAGTGAGGAGGCTTTTTTGGAGGCCTAGGCTTTTGCAAA
GATCGATCAAGAGACAGGATGAGGATCGTTTCGCATGATTGAACAAGATGGATTGCACGCAGGTTCTCCG
GCCGCTTGGGTGGAGAGGCTATTCGGCTATGACTGGGCACAACAGACAATCGGCTGCTCTGATGCCGCCG
TGTTCCGGCTGTCAGCGCAGGGGCGCCCGGTTCTTTTTGTCAAGACCGACCTGTCCGGTGCCCTGAATGA
ACTGCAAGACGAGGCAGCGCGGCTATCGTGGCTGGCCACGACGGGCGTTCCTTGCGCAGCTGTGCTCGAC
GTTGTCACTGAAGCGGGAAGGGACTGGCTGCTATTGGGCGAAGTGCCGGGGCAGGATCTCCTGTCATCTC
ACCTTGCTCCTGCCGAGAAAGTATCCATCATGGCTGATGCAATGCGGCGGCTGCATACGCTTGATCCGGC
TACCTGCCCATTCGACCACCAAGCGAAACATCGCATCGAGCGAGCACGTACTCGGATGGAAGCCGGTCTT
GTCGATCAGGATGATCTGGACGAAGAGCATCAGGGGCTCGCGCCAGCCGAACTGTTCGCCAGGCTCAAGG
CGAGCATGCCCGACGGCGAGGATCTCGTCGTGACCCATGGCGATGCCTGCTTGCCGAATATCATGGTGGA
AAATGGCCGCTTTTCTGGATTCATCGACTGTGGCCGGCTGGGTGTGGCGGACCGCTATCAGGACATAGCG
TTGGCTACCCGTGATATTGCTGAAGAGCTTGGCGGCGAATGGGCTGACCGCTTCCTCGTGCTTTACGGTA
TCGCCGCTCCCGATTCGCAGCGCATCGCCTTCTATCGCCTTCTTGACGAGTTCTTCTGAGCGGGACTCTG
GGGTTCGAAATGACCGACCAAGCGACGCCCAACCTGCCATCACGAGATTTCGATTCCACCGCCGCCTTCT
ATGAAAGGTTGGGCTTCGGAATCGTTTTCCGGGACGCCGGCTGGATGATCCTCCAGCGCGGGGATCTCAT
GCTGGAGTTCTTCGCCCACCCTAGGGGGAGGCTAACTGAAACACGGAAGGAGACAATACCGGAAGGAACC
CGCGCTATGACGGCAATAAAAAGACAGAATAAAACGCACGGTGTTGGGTCGTTTGTTCATAAACGCGGGG
TTCGGTCCCAGGGCTGGCACTCTGTCGATACCCCACCGAGACCCCATTGGGGCCAATACGCCCGCGTTTC
TTCCTTTTCCCCACCCCACCCCCCAAGTTCGGGTGAAGGCCCAGGGCTCGCAGCCAACGTCGGGGCGGCA
GGCCCTGCCATAGCCTCAGGTTACTCATATATACTTTAGATTGATTTAAAACTTCATTTTTAATTTAAAA
GGATCTAGGTGAAGATCCTTTTTGATAATCTCATGACCAAAATCCCTTAACGTGAGTTTTCGTTCCACTG
AGCGTCAGACCCCGTAGAAAAGATCAAAGGATCTTCTTGAGATCCTTTTTTTCTGCGCGTAATCTGCTGC
TTGCAAACAAAAAAACCACCGCTACCAGCGGTGGTTTGTTTGCCGGATCAAGAGCTACCAACTCTTTTTC
CGAAGGTAACTGGCTTCAGCAGAGCGCAGATACCAAATACTGTTCTTCTAGTGTAGCCGTAGTTAGGCCA
CCACTTCAAGAACTCTGTAGCACCGCCTACATACCTCGCTCTGCTAATCCTGTTACCAGTGGCTGCTGCC
AGTGGCGATAAGTCGTGTCTTACCGGGTTGGACTCAAGACGATAGTTACCGGATAAGGCGCAGCGGTCGG
GCTGAACGGGGGGTTCGTGCACACAGCCCAGCTTGGAGCGAACGACCTACACCGAACTGAGATACCTACA
GCGTGAGCTATGAGAAAGCGCCACGCTTCCCGAAGGGAGAAAGGCGGACAGGTATCCGGTAAGCGGCAGG
GTCGGAACAGGAGAGCGCACGAGGGAGCTTCCAGGGGGAAACGCCTGGTATCTTTATAGTCCTGTCGGGT
TTCGCCACCTCTGACTTGAGCGTCGATTTTTGTGATGCTCGTCAGGGGGGCGGAGCCTATGGAAAAACGC
CAGCAACGCGGCCTTTTTACGGTTCCTGGCCTTTTGCTGGCCTTTTGCTCACATGTCCTGCAGGCAGCTG
CGCGCTCGCTCGCTCACTGAGGCCGCCCGGGCGTCGGGCGACCTTTGGTCGCCCGGCCTCAGTGAGCGAG
CGAGCGCGCAGAGAGGGAGTGGCCAACTCCATCACTAGGGGTTCCTGCGGCCTCTAGACTCGAGGCGTTG
ACATTGATTATTGACTAGTTATTAATAGTAATCAATTACGGGGTCATTAGTTCATAGCCCATATATGGAG
TTCCGCGTTACATAACTTACGGTAAATGGCCCGCCTGGCTGACCGCCCAACGACCCCCGCCCATTGACGT
CAATAATGACGTATGTTCCCATAGTAACGCCAATAGGGACTTTCCATTGACGTCAATGGGTGGAGTATTT
ACGGTAAACTGCCCACTTGGCAGTACATCAAGTGTATCATATGCCAAGTACGCCCCCTATTGACGTCAAT
GACGGTAAATGGCCCGCCTGGCATTATGCCCAGTACATGACCTTATGGGACTTTCCTACTTGGCAGTACA
TCTAC
